Addgene plasmid #161797: pLenti-gfaABC1D-monSTIM1
Purpose: Lentiviral vector expressing monSTIM1 in astrocytes.
Depositing lab: Won Do Heo. Depositing organization: Korea Advanced Institute of Science and Technology. Publication: Non-invasive optical control of endogenous Ca(2+) channels in awake mice. Kim S, Kyung T, Chung JH, Kim N, Keum S, Lee J, Park H, Kim HM, Lee S, Shin HS, Do Heo W. Nat Commun. 2020 Jan 10;11(1):210. doi: 10.1038/s41467-019-14005-4. PubMed 31924789.
Backbone
  Vector backbone: pLenti-EF1a-hChR2(H134R)-EYFP-WPRE
  Vector type: Lentiviral
Growth in bacteria
  Bacterial resistance: Ampicillin, 100 μg/mL
  Growth temperature: 37°C
  Growth strain: NEB Stable
  Copy number: Unknown
Gene/Insert
  Gene/Insert name: EGFP-CRY2PHR(mon)-STIM1 (alt name: monSTIM1)
  Species: H. sapiens (human)
  Insert size (bp): 3702
  Entrez Gene: STIM1 (a.k.a. D11S4896E, GOK, IMD10, STRMK, TAM, TAM1)
  Promoter: gfaABC1D
  Tag / fusion protein: EGFP (N terminal on insert)
  Cloning method: Restriction Enzyme; 5′ cloning site PacI (unknown if destroyed); 3′ cloning site BamHI (unknown if destroyed)
  Sequencing primers: 5′ acagcagagatccagtttggtt; 3′ TTGCTCACCATGGTGGCGGA
Terms and licenses: Academic/Nonprofit Terms; Industry Terms: Not Available to Industry
How to cite: pLenti-gfaABC1D-monSTIM1 was a gift from Won Do Heo (Addgene plasmid # 161797 ; http://n2t.net/addgene:161797 ; RRID:Addgene_161797)
