[The description below was written by a language model from this plasmid's Addgene catalogue record and pLannotate feature annotations shown in this document.]
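Description:
pLenti-gfaABC1D-monSTIM1 is an HIV-1-based lentiviral transfer plasmid of about 12.3 kb, built on the pLenti-EF1a-hChR2(H134R)-EYFP-WPRE backbone and intended to express the optogenetic calcium actuator monSTIM1 in astrocytes. It is propagated in E. coli through a high-copy ColE1/pUC-type origin with ampicillin selection (AmpR), and also carries an f1 origin. Outside the viral region there is a bleomycin/Zeocin resistance cassette (BleoR) driven by tandem SV40 and EM7 promoters, which could in principle allow selection in either mammalian or bacterial cells. A CMV enhancer/promoter placed upstream of a truncated 5' LTR drives synthesis of the viral genomic RNA in packaging cells. This is followed by the Ψ packaging signal with a partial gag sequence, the RRE for Rev-dependent nuclear export, and the cPPT/CTS. A WPRE sits after the insert to boost transcript levels, ahead of the truncated 3' LTR and a bGH polyadenylation signal.

The payload is a 3.7 kb fusion recorded as EGFP-CRY2PHR(mon)-STIM1: an N-terminal EGFP reporter, a fragment of the Arabidopsis blue-light photoreceptor CRY2, and a fragment of human STIM1, the activator of store-operated calcium channels. In this design, light-induced CRY2 clustering is expected to engage the STIM1 portion and open endogenous calcium channels, while EGFP marks expressing cells. The catalogue lists the gfaABC1D promoter, a compact GFAP-derived astrocyte-selective promoter. It was not annotated in the feature table, but the unannotated stretch between cPPT/CTS and EGFP is where it would lie. The "mon" changes to CRY2 are not detailed in the record. The construct is used to make lentivirus for optical control of calcium signalling in astrocytes, including in vivo in mice.
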