Features (pLannotate 1.2.2; 31 found; start..end, strand, type, name):
     69..398     +  promoter       SV40 promoter: SV40 enhancer and early promoter
    446..493     +  promoter       EM7 promoter: synthetic bacterial promoter&nbsp
    512..886     +  CDS            BleoR: antibiotic-binding protein; Sh ble from Streptoalloteichus hindustanus; confers resistance to bleomycin, phleomycin, and Zeocin™
    896..1021    +  CDS            ble (fragment): BLE_KLEPN - Experimental evidence at protein level: Swiss-Prot protein existence level 1. Binding protein with a strong affinity to the bleomycin family of antibiotics. Binds to CL990; an antimitotic-antibiotic compound. From Klebsiella pneumoniae.
   1016..1137    +  polyA_signal   SV40 poly(A) signal: SV40 polyadenylation signal
   1208..1230    -  protein_bind   lac operator (fragment): The lac repressor binds to the lac operator to inhibit transcription in E. coli. This inhibition can be relieved by adding lactose or isopropyl-β-D-thiogalactopyranoside (IPTG). lac repressor encoded by lacI
   1234..1264    -  promoter       lac promoter: promoter for the E. coli lac operon
   1279..1300    -  protein_bind   CAP binding site: CAP binding activates transcription in the presence of cAMP. E. coli catabolite activator protein
   1313..1405    -  CDS            lacI (fragment): lac repressor; lacI; The lac repressor binds to the lac operator to inhibit transcription in E. coli. This inhibition can be relieved by adding lactose or isopropyl-β-D-thiogalactopyranoside (IPTG).
   1588..2176    -  rep_origin     ori: high-copy-number ColE1/pMB1/pBR322/pUC origin of replication
   2347..3207    -  CDS            AmpR: β-lactamase; bla; confers resistance to ampicillin, carbenicillin, and related antibiotics
   3208..3312    -  promoter       AmpR promoter: bla
   3371..3423    -  misc_feature   bom (fragment): basis of mobility region from pBR322
   3578..3957    +  enhancer       CMV enhancer: human cytomegalovirus immediate early enhancer
   3958..4157    +  promoter       CMV promoter: human cytomegalovirus (CMV) immediate early promoter
   4175..4355    +  LTR            5' LTR (truncated): truncated 5' long terminal repeat (LTR) from HIV-1
   4402..4527    +  misc_feature   HIV-1 Ψ: packaging signal of human immunodeficiency virus type 1
   4511..4874    +  CDS            HIV-1 gag (fragment): gag protein from human immunodeficiency virus 1; gag
   5020..5253    +  misc_feature   RRE: The Rev response element (RRE) of HIV-1 allows for Rev-dependent mRNA export from the nucleus to the cytoplasm.
   5630..5730    +  CDS            Rev (fragment): human immunodeficiency virus 1 (HIV-1) Rev protein; rev; enhances nuclear export of unspliced and incompletely spliced viral mRNAs
   5780..5897    +  misc_feature   cPPT/CTS: central polypurine tract and central termination sequence of HIV-1
   6635..7351    +  CDS            EGFP: EGFP is a basic (constitutively fluorescent) green fluorescent protein published in 1996, derived from Aequorea victoria. It is reported to be a rapidly-maturing weak dimer with moderate acid sensitivity.
   7361..8872    +  CDS            CRY2 (fragment): CRY2_ARATH - Also known as PHH1 From Arabidopsis thaliana (Mouse-ear cress).
   8984..10330   +  CDS            STIM1 (fragment): STIM1_HUMAN - Also known as GOK From Homo sapiens (Human).
  10332..10358   +  misc_feature   MCS (fragment): pBluescript multiple cloning site
  10358..10946   +  misc_feature   WPRE: woodchuck hepatitis virus posttranscriptional regulatory element
  10883..11464   +  CDS            nef (fragment): NEF_HV1H2 - Experimental evidence at protein level: Swiss-Prot protein existence level 1. Extracellular Nef protein targets CD4(+) T-lymphocytes for apoptosis by interacting with CXCR4 surface receptors. From Human immunodeficiency virus type 1 group M subtype B (isolate HXB2) (HIV-1).
  11471..11651   +  LTR            5' LTR (truncated): truncated 5' long terminal repeat (LTR) from HIV-1
  11683..11907   +  polyA_signal   bGH poly(A) signal: bovine growth hormone polyadenylation signal
  11911..11932   +  promoter       SV40 promoter (fragment): SV40 enhancer and early promoter
  11953..55      +  rep_origin     f1 ori (across the origin) (sequence partly withheld): f1 bacteriophage origin of replication; arrow indicates direction of (+) strand synthesis
>Addgene plasmid #161797 | pLenti-gfaABC1D-monSTIM1 | addgene full sequence | sequence record 369141 | Addgene NGS Result
ATTTCGGCCTATTGGTTAAAAAATGAGCTGATTTAACAAAAATTTAACGCGAATTAATTCTGTGGAATGT
GTGTCAGTTAGGGTGTGGAAAGTCCCCAGGCTCCCCAGCAGGCAGAAGTATGCAAAGCATGCATCTCAAT
TAGTCAGCAACCAGGTGTGGAAAGTCCCCAGGCTCCCCAGCAGGCAGAAGTATGCAAAGCATGCATCTCA
ATTAGTCAGCAACCATAGTCCCGCCCCTAACTCCGCCCATCCCGCCCCTAACTCCGCCCAGTTCCGCCCA
TTCTCCGCCCCATGGCTGACTAATTTTTTTTATTTATGCAGAGGCCGAGGCCGCCTCTGCCTCTGAGCTA
TTCCAGAAGTAGTGAGGAGGCTTTTTTGGAGGCCTAGGCTTTTGCAAAAAGCTCCCGGGAGCTTGTATAT
CCATTTTCGGATCTGATCAGCACGTGTTGACAATTAATCATCGGCATAGTATATCGGCATAGTATAATAC
GACAAGGTGAGGAACTAAACCATGGCCAAGTTGACCAGTGCCGTTCCGGTGCTCACCGCGCGCGACGTCG
CCGGAGCGGTCGAGTTCTGGACCGACCGGCTCGGGTTCTCCCGGGACTTCGTGGAGGACGACTTCGCCGG
TGTGGTCCGGGACGACGTGACCCTGTTCATCAGCGCGGTCCAGGACCAGGTGGTGCCGGACAACACCCTG
GCCTGGGTGTGGGTGCGCGGCCTGGACGAGCTGTACGCCGAGTGGTCGGAGGTCGTGTCCACGAACTTCC
GGGACGCCTCCGGGCCGGCCATGACCGAGATCGGCGAGCAGCCGTGGGGGCGGGAGTTCGCCCTGCGCGA
CCCGGCCGGCAACTGCGTGCACTTCGTGGCCGAGGAGCAGGACTGACACGTGCTACGAGATTTCGATTCC
ACCGCCGCCTTCTATGAAAGGTTGGGCTTCGGAATCGTTTTCCGGGACGCCGGCTGGATGATCCTCCAGC
GCGGGGATCTCATGCTGGAGTTCTTCGCCCACCCCAACTTGTTTATTGCAGCTTATAATGGTTACAAATA
AAGCAATAGCATCACAAATTTCACAAATAAAGCATTTTTTTCACTGCATTCTAGTTGTGGTTTGTCCAAA
CTCATCAATGTATCTTATCATGTCTGTATACCGTCGACCTCTAGCTAGAGCTTGGCGTAATCATGGTCAT
AGCTGTTTCCTGTGTGAAATTGTTATCCGCTCACAATTCCACACAACATACGAGCCGGAAGCATAAAGTG
TAAAGCCTGGGGTGCCTAATGAGTGAGCTAACTCACATTAATTGCGTTGCGCTCACTGCCCGCTTTCCAG
TCGGGAAACCTGTCGTGCCAGCTGCATTAATGAATCGGCCAACGCGCGGGGAGAGGCGGTTTGCGTATTG
GGCGCTCTTCCGCTTCCTCGCTCACTGACTCGCTGCGCTCGGTCGTTCGGCTGCGGCGAGCGGTATCAGC
TCACTCAAAGGCGGTAATACGGTTATCCACAGAATCAGGGGATAACGCAGGAAAGAACATGTGAGCAAAA
GGCCAGCAAAAGGCCAGGAACCGTAAAAAGGCCGCGTTGCTGGCGTTTTTCCATAGGCTCCGCCCCCCTG
ACGAGCATCACAAAAATCGACGCTCAAGTCAGAGGTGGCGAAACCCGACAGGACTATAAAGATACCAGGC
GTTTCCCCCTGGAAGCTCCCTCGTGCGCTCTCCTGTTCCGACCCTGCCGCTTACCGGATACCTGTCCGCC
TTTCTCCCTTCGGGAAGCGTGGCGCTTTCTCATAGCTCACGCTGTAGGTATCTCAGTTCGGTGTAGGTCG
TTCGCTCCAAGCTGGGCTGTGTGCACGAACCCCCCGTTCAGCCCGACCGCTGCGCCTTATCCGGTAACTA
TCGTCTTGAGTCCAACCCGGTAAGACACGACTTATCGCCACTGGCAGCAGCCACTGGTAACAGGATTAGC
AGAGCGAGGTATGTAGGCGGTGCTACAGAGTTCTTGAAGTGGTGGCCTAACTACGGCTACACTAGAAGAA
CAGTATTTGGTATCTGCGCTCTGCTGAAGCCAGTTACCTTCGGAAAAAGAGTTGGTAGCTCTTGATCCGG
CAAACAAACCACCGCTGGTAGCGGTGGTTTTTTTGTTTGCAAGCAGCAGATTACGCGCAGAAAAAAAGGA
TCTCAAGAAGATCCTTTGATCTTTTCTACGGGGTCTGACGCTCAGTGGAACGAAAACTCACGTTAAGGGA
TTTTGGTCATGAGATTATCAAAAAGGATCTTCACCTAGATCCTTTTAAATTAAAAATGAAGTTTTAAATC
AATCTAAAGTATATATGAGTAAACTTGGTCTGACAGTTACCAATGCTTAATCAGTGAGGCACCTATCTCA
GCGATCTGTCTATTTCGTTCATCCATAGTTGCCTGACTCCCCGTCGTGTAGATAACTACGATACGGGAGG
GCTTACCATCTGGCCCCAGTGCTGCAATGATACCGCGAGACCCACGCTCACCGGCTCCAGATTTATCAGC
AATAAACCAGCCAGCCGGAAGGGCCGAGCGCAGAAGTGGTCCTGCAACTTTATCCGCCTCCATCCAGTCT
ATTAATTGTTGCCGGGAAGCTAGAGTAAGTAGTTCGCCAGTTAATAGTTTGCGCAACGTTGTTGCCATTG
CTACAGGCATCGTGGTGTCACGCTCGTCGTTTGGTATGGCTTCATTCAGCTCCGGTTCCCAACGATCAAG
GCGAGTTACATGATCCCCCATGTTGTGCAAAAAAGCGGTTAGCTCCTTCGGTCCTCCGATCGTTGTCAGA
AGTAAGTTGGCCGCAGTGTTATCACTCATGGTTATGGCAGCACTGCATAATTCTCTTACTGTCATGCCAT
CCGTAAGATGCTTTTCTGTGACTGGTGAGTACTCAACCAAGTCATTCTGAGAATAGTGTATGCGGCGACC
GAGTTGCTCTTGCCCGGCGTCAATACGGGATAATACCGCGCCACATAGCAGAACTTTAAAAGTGCTCATC
ATTGGAAAACGTTCTTCGGGGCGAAAACTCTCAAGGATCTTACCGCTGTTGAGATCCAGTTCGATGTAAC
CCACTCGTGCACCCAACTGATCTTCAGCATCTTTTACTTTCACCAGCGTTTCTGGGTGAGCAAAAACAGG
AAGGCAAAATGCCGCAAAAAAGGGAATAAGGGCGACACGGAAATGTTGAATACTCATACTCTTCCTTTTT
CAATATTATTGAAGCATTTATCAGGGTTATTGTCTCATGAGCGGATACATATTTGAATGTATTTAGAAAA
ATAAACAAATAGGGGTTCCGCGCACATTTCCCCGAAAAGTGCCACCTGACGTCGACGGATCGGGAGATCT
CCCGATCCCCTATGGTGCACTCTCAGTACAATCTGCTCTGATGCCGCATAGTTAAGCCAGTATCTGCTCC
CTGCTTGTGTGTTGGAGGTCGCTGAGTAGTGCGCGAGCAAAATTTAAGCTACAACAAGGCAAGGCTTGAC
CGACAATTGCATGAAGAATCTGCTTAGGGTTAGGCGTTTTGCGCTGCTTCGCGATGTACGGGCCAGATAT
ACGCGTTGACATTGATTATTGACTAGTTATTAATAGTAATCAATTACGGGGTCATTAGTTCATAGCCCAT
ATATGGAGTTCCGCGTTACATAACTTACGGTAAATGGCCCGCCTGGCTGACCGCCCAACGACCCCCGCCC
ATTGACGTCAATAATGACGTATGTTCCCATAGTAACGCCAATAGGGACTTTCCATTGACGTCAATGGGTG
GAGTATTTACGGTAAACTGCCCACTTGGCAGTACATCAAGTGTATCATATGCCAAGTACGCCCCCTATTG
ACGTCAATGACGGTAAATGGCCCGCCTGGCATTATGCCCAGTACATGACCTTATGGGACTTTCCTACTTG
GCAGTACATCTACGTATTAGTCATCGCTATTACCATGGTGATGCGGTTTTGGCAGTACATCAATGGGCGT
GGATAGCGGTTTGACTCACGGGGATTTCCAAGTCTCCACCCCATTGACGTCAATGGGAGTTTGTTTTGGC
ACCAAAATCAACGGGACTTTCCAAAATGTCGTAACAACTCCGCCCCATTGACGCAAATGGGCGGTAGGCG
TGTACGGTGGGAGGTCTATATAAGCAGCGCGTTTTGCCTGTACTGGGTCTCTCTGGTTAGACCAGATCTG
AGCCTGGGAGCTCTCTGGCTAACTAGGGAACCCACTGCTTAAGCCTCAATAAAGCTTGCCTTGAGTGCTT
CAAGTAGTGTGTGCCCGTCTGTTGTGTGACTCTGGTAACTAGAGATCCCTCAGACCCTTTTAGTCAGTGT
GGAAAATCTCTAGCAGTGGCGCCCGAACAGGGACTTGAAAGCGAAAGGGAAACCAGAGGAGCTCTCTCGA
CGCAGGACTCGGCTTGCTGAAGCGCGCACGGCAAGAGGCGAGGGGCGGCGACTGGTGAGTACGCCAAAAA
TTTTGACTAGCGGAGGCTAGAAGGAGAGAGATGGGTGCGAGAGCGTCAGTATTAAGCGGGGGAGAATTAG
ATCGCGATGGGAAAAAATTCGGTTAAGGCCAGGGGGAAAGAAAAAATATAAATTAAAACATATAGTATGG
GCAAGCAGGGAGCTAGAACGATTCGCAGTTAATCCTGGCCTGTTAGAAACATCAGAAGGCTGTAGACAAA
TACTGGGACAGCTACAACCATCCCTTCAGACAGGATCAGAAGAACTTAGATCATTATATAATACAGTAGC
AACCCTCTATTGTGTGCATCAAAGGATAGAGATAAAAGACACCAAGGAAGCTTTAGACAAGATAGAGGAA
GAGCAAAACAAAAGTAAGACCACCGCACAGCAAGCGGCCGCTGATCTTCAGACCTGGAGGAGGAGATATG
AGGGACAATTGGAGAAGTGAATTATATAAATATAAAGTAGTAAAAATTGAACCATTAGGAGTAGCACCCA
CCAAGGCAAAGAGAAGAGTGGTGCAGAGAGAAAAAAGAGCAGTGGGAATAGGAGCTTTGTTCCTTGGGTT
CTTGGGAGCAGCAGGAAGCACTATGGGCGCAGCGTCAATGACGCTGACGGTACAGGCCAGACAATTATTG
TCTGGTATAGTGCAGCAGCAGAACAATTTGCTGAGGGCTATTGAGGCGCAACAGCATCTGTTGCAACTCA
CAGTCTGGGGCATCAAGCAGCTCCAGGCAAGAATCCTGGCTGTGGAAAGATACCTAAAGGATCAACAGCT
CCTGGGGATTTGGGGTTGCTCTGGAAAACTCATTTGCACCACTGCTGTGCCTTGGAATGCTAGTTGGAGT
AATAAATCTCTGGAACAGATTTGGAATCACACGACCTGGATGGAGTGGGACAGAGAAATTAACAATTACA
CAAGCTTAATACACTCCTTAATTGAAGAATCGCAAAACCAGCAAGAAAAGAATGAACAAGAATTATTGGA
ATTAGATAAATGGGCAAGTTTGTGGAATTGGTTTAACATAACAAATTGGCTGTGGTATATAAAATTATTC
ATAATGATAGTAGGAGGCTTGGTAGGTTTAAGAATAGTTTTTGCTGTACTTTCTATAGTGAATAGAGTTA
GGCAGGGATATTCACCATTATCGTTTCAGACCCACCTCCCAACCCCGAGGGGACCCGACAGGCCCGAAGG
AATAGAAGAAGAAGGTGGAGAGAGAGACAGAGACAGATCCATTCGATTAGTGAACGGATCGGCACTGCGT
GCGCCAATTCTGCAGACAAATGGCAGTATTCATCCACAATTTTAAAAGAAAAGGGGGGATTGGGGGGTAC
AGTGCAGGGGAAAGAATAGTAGACATAATAGCAACAGACATACAAACTAAAGAATTACAAAAACAAATTA
CAAAAATTCAAAATTTTCGGGTTTATTACAGGGACAGCAGAGATCCAGTTTGGTTAATTAAAACATATCC
TGGTGTGGAGTAGGGGACGCTGCTCTGACAGAGGCTCGGGGGCCTGAGCTGGCTCTGTGAGCTGGGGAGG
AGGCAGACAGCCAGGCCTTGTCTGCAAGCAGACCTGGCAGCATTGGGCTGGCCGCCCCCCAGGGCCTCCT
CTTCATGCCCAGTGAATGACTCACCTTGGCACAGACACAATGTTCGGGGTGGGCACAGTGCCTGCTTCCC
GCCGCACCCCAGCCCCCCTCAAATGCCTTCCGAGAAGCCCATTGAGCAGGGGGCTTGCATTGCACCCCAG
CCTGACAGCCTGGCATCTTGGGATAAAAGCAGCACAGCCCCCTAGGGGCTGCCCTTGCTGTGTGGCGCCA
CCGGCGGTGGAGAACAAGGCTCTATTCAGCCTGTGCCCAGGAAAGGGGATCAGGGGATGCCCAGGCATGG
ACAGTGGGTGGCAGGGGGGGAGAGGAGGGCTGTCTGCTTCCCAGAAGTCCAAGGACACAAATGGGTGAGG
GGAGAGCTCTCCCCATAGCTGGGCTGCGGCCCAACCCCACCCCCTCAGGCTATGCCAGGGGGTGTTGCCA
GGGGCACCCGGGCATCGCCAGTCTAGCCCACTCCTTCACAAAGCCCTCGCATCCCAGGAGCGAGCAGAGC
CAGAGCAGGTTGGAGAGGAGACGCATCACCTCCGCTGCTCGCGGATCCGCCACCATGGTGAGCAAGGGCG
AGGAGCTGTTCACCGGGGTGGTGCCCATCCTGGTCGAGCTGGACGGCGACGTAAACGGCCACAAGTTCAG
CGTGTCCGGCGAGGGCGAGGGCGATGCCACCTACGGCAAGCTGACCCTGAAGTTCATCTGCACCACCGGC
AAGCTGCCCGTGCCCTGGCCCACCCTCGTGACCACCCTGACCTACGGCGTGCAGTGCTTCAGCCGCTACC
CCGACCACATGAAGCAGCACGACTTCTTCAAGTCCGCCATGCCCGAAGGCTACGTCCAGGAGCGCACCAT
CTTCTTCAAGGACGACGGCAACTACAAGACCCGCGCCGAGGTGAAGTTCGAGGGCGACACCCTGGTGAAC
CGCATCGAGCTGAAGGGCATCGACTTCAAGGAGGACGGCAACATCCTGGGGCACAAGCTGGAGTACAACT
ACAACAGCCACAACGTCTATATCATGGCCGACAAGCAGAAGAACGGCATCAAGGTGAACTTCAAGATCCG
CCACAACATCGAGGACGGCAGCGTGCAGCTCGCCGACCACTACCAGCAGAACACCCCCATCGGCGACGGC
CCCGTGCTGCTGCCCGACAACCACTACCTGAGCACCCAGTCCGCCCTGAGCAAAGACCCCAACGAGAAGC
GCGATCACATGGTCCTGCTGGAGTTCGTGACCGCCGCCGGGATCACTCTCGGCATGGACGAGCTGTACAA
GCCACCGGTCATGAAGATGGACAAAAAGACCATCGTCTGGTTTCGGAGAGATTTGAGAATAGAAGATAAT
CCCGCGCTCGCCGCCGCGGCCCACGAGGGTTCCGTCTTCCCCGTTTTCATTTGGTGTCCTGAAGAAGAAG
GCCAGTTTTATCCCGGAAGGGCCTCTAGGTGGTGGATGAAGCAAAGTCTGGCCCATCTTAGCCAGTCACT
GAAAGCACTGGGCAGTGATCTTACCCTGATCAAGACACACAATACCATCTCTGCCATCCTCGACTGCATC
AGGGTGACCGGCGCAACGAAAGTCGTGTTTAACCACCTGTACGATCCAGTTAGTCTGGTGCGCGACCACA
CTGTGAAGGAGAAGCTGGTGGAACGGGGGATCAGTGTGCAGAGCTACAACGGGGACCTTCTGTACGAGCC
ATGGGAGATCTATTGCGAGAAAGGGAAACCGTTCACCTCCTTCAACAGTTACTGGAAGAAATGTTTGGAT
ATGTCAATAGAGTCCGTTATGTTGCCCCCTCCCTGGAGACTGATGCCGATTACTGCTGCTGCAGAGGCCA
TCTGGGCCTGCTCCATCGAGGAACTCGGTCTGGAAAATGAAGCAGAAAAGCCAAGCAATGCACTTCTCAC
TAGAGCCTGGAGCCCCGGCTGGTCTAATGCCGACAAGCTGCTTAACGAGTTCATCGAAAAACAACTGATT
GACTACGCGAAGAACTCCAAGAAAGTGGTAGGTAACTCAACTAGCTTGCTCTCTCCATATCTCCATTTTG
GCGAGATTTCTGTCCGCCATGTATTTCAGTGCGCTCGGATGAAACAGATTATCTGGGCTCGCGATAAAAA
CAGCGAAGGCGCCGAAAGCGCCGATCTGTTCCTGCGAGGGATCGGACTTCGGGAATACTCCCGGTATATA
TGTTTCAACTTTCCATTCACACACGAGCAGAGTCTGTTGTCCCACCTCAGGTTCTTCCCCTGGGACGCCG
ATGTCGACAAATTCAAGGCATGGAGACAGGGAAGGACAGGGTACCCACTCGTGGATGCTGGCATGAGAGA
GCTCTGGGCTACAGGCTGGATGCACAACCGCATCCGGGTAATCGTGTCCTCATTTGCTGTCAAGTTTCTG
CTCCTGCCTTGGAAATGGGGAATGAAGTACTTTTGGGATACCCTTCTCGACGCCGACTTGGAGTGTGACA
TTCTGGGATGGCAATATATTAGCGGGTCAATTCCTGACGGCCATGAGTTGGACAGGTTGGACAATCCGGC
CTTGCAGGGAGCTAAGTATGATCCCGAAGGAGAGTATATTCGACAGTGGCTCCCCGAGCTGGCCCGACTT
CCTACGGAGTGGATTCACCATCCTTGGGACGCACCACTGACAGTGCTCAAGGCAAGCGGGGTGGAGCTGG
GCACCAATTACGCTAAGCCTATAGTTGATATAGATACAGCACGCGAGCTGCTGGCTAAAGCGATCTCTCG
CACTCGGGAGGCGCAGATTATGATCGGTGCTGCCGCCAGGGACCCCCCCGACCTCGACAACGAATTGAGT
GGGGGAGGCAAATTCAGTGGGGGAGGCGGAGGGGGTGGTTCAGGTGGTGGTGGTGGTTCGGGTGGTGGCG
GAGGGGGAGGCTCCGGACTCAGATCTAAGGAGCACATGAAGAAGATGATGAAGGACTTGGAGGGGTTACA
CCGAGCTGAGCAGAGTCTGCATGACCTTCAGGAAAGGCTGCACAAGGCCCAGGAGGAGCACCGCACAGTG
GAGGTGGAGAAGGTCCATCTGGAAAAGAAGCTGCGCGATGAGATCAACCTTGCTAAGCAGGAAGCCCAGC
GGCTGAAGGAGCTGCGGGAGGGTACTGAGAATGAGCGGAGCCGCCAAAAATATGCTGAGGAGGAGTTGGA
GCAGGTTCGGGAGGCCTTGAGGAAAGCAGAGAAGGAGCTAGAATCTCACAGCTCATGGTATGCTCCAGAG
GCCCTTCAGAAGTGGCTGCAGCTGACACATGAGGTGGAGGTGCAATATTACAACATCAAGAAGCAAAATG
CTGAGAAGCAGCTGCTGGTGGCCAAGGAGGGGGCTGAGAAGATAAAAAAGAAGAGAAACACACTCTTTGG
CACCTTCCACGTGGCCCACAGCTCTTCCCTGGATGATGTAGATCATAAAATTCTAACAGCTAAGCAAGCA
CTGAGCGAGGTGACAGCAGCATTGCGGGAGCGCCTGCACCGCTGGCAACAGATCGAGATCCTCTGTGGCT
TCCAGATTGTCAACAACCCTGGCATCCACTCACTGGTGGCTGCCCTCAACATAGACCCCAGCTGGATGGG
CAGTACACGCCCCAACCCTGCTCACTTCATCATGACTGACGACGTGGATGACATGGATGAGGAGATTGTG
TCTCCCTTGTCCATGCAGTCCCCTAGCCTGCAGAGCAGTGTTCGGCAGCGCCTGACGGAGCCACAGCATG
GCCTGGGATCTCAGAGAGATTTGACCCATTCCGATTCGGAGTCCTCCCTCCACATGAGTGACCGCCAGCG
TGTGGCCCCCAAACCTCCTCAGATGAGCCGTGCTGCAGACGAGGCTCTCAATGCCATGACTTCCAATGGC
AGCCACCGGCTGATCGAGGGGGTCCACCCAGGGTCTCTGGTGGAGAAACTGCCTGACAGCCCTGCCCTGG
CCAAGAAGGCATTACTGGCGCTGAACCATGGGCTGGACAAGGCCCACAGCCTGATGGAGCTGAGCCCCTC
AGCCCCACCTGGTGGCTCTCCACATTTGGATTCTTCCCGTTCTCACAGCCCCAGCTCCCCAGACCCAGAC
ACACCATCTCCAGTTGGGGACAGCCGAGCCCTGCAAGCCAGCCGAAACACACGCATTCCCCACCTGGCTG
GCAAGAAGGCTGTGGCTGAGGAGGATAATGGCTCTATTGGCGAGGAAACAGACTCCAGCCCAGGCCGGAA
GAAGTTTCCCCTCAAAATCTTTAAGAAGCCTCTTAAGAAGTAGGAATTCGATATCAAGCTTATCGATAAT
CAACCTCTGGATTACAAAATTTGTGAAAGATTGACTGGTATTCTTAACTATGTTGCTCCTTTTACGCTAT
GTGGATACGCTGCTTTAATGCCTTTGTATCATGCTATTGCTTCCCGTATGGCTTTCATTTTCTCCTCCTT
GTATAAATCCTGGTTGCTGTCTCTTTATGAGGAGTTGTGGCCCGTTGTCAGGCAACGTGGCGTGGTGTGC
ACTGTGTTTGCTGACGCAACCCCCACTGGTTGGGGCATTGCCACCACCTGTCAGCTCCTTTCCGGGACTT
TCGCTTTCCCCCTCCCTATTGCCACGGCGGAACTCATCGCCGCCTGCCTTGCCCGCTGCTGGACAGGGGC
TCGGCTGTTGGGCACTGACAATTCCGTGGTGTTGTCGGGGAAATCATCGTCCTTTCCTTGGCTGCTCGCC
TGTGTTGCCACCTGGATTCTGCGCGGGACGTCCTTCTGCTACGTCCCTTCGGCCCTCAATCCAGCGGACC
TTCCTTCCCGCGGCCTGCTGCCGGCTCTGCGGCCTCTTCCGCGTCTTCGCCTTCGCCCTCAGACGAGTCG
GATCTCCCTTTGGGCCGCCTCCCCGCATCGATACCGTCGACCTCGAGACCTAGAAAAACATGGAGCAATC
ACAAGTAGCAATACAGCAGCTACCAATGCTGATTGTGCCTGGCTAGAAGCACAAGAGGAGGAGGAGGTGG
GTTTTCCAGTCACACCTCAGGTACCTTTAAGACCAATGACTTACAAGGCAGCTGTAGATCTTAGCCACTT
TTTAAAAGAAAAGGGGGGACTGGAAGGGCTAATTCACTCCCAACGAAGACAAGATATCCTTGATCTGTGG
ATCTACCACACACAAGGCTACTTCCCTGATTGGCAGAACTACACACCAGGGCCAGGGATCAGATATCCAC
TGACCTTTGGATGGTGCTACAAGCTAGTACCAGTTGAGCAAGAGAAGGTAGAAGAAGCCAATGAAGGAGA
GAACACCCGCTTGTTACACCCTGTGAGCCTGCATGGGATGGATGACCCGGAGAGAGAAGTATTAGAGTGG
AGGTTTGACAGCCGCCTAGCATTTCATCACATGGCCCGAGAGCTGCATCCGGACTGTACTGGGTCTCTCT
GGTTAGACCAGATCTGAGCCTGGGAGCTCTCTGGCTAACTAGGGAACCCACTGCTTAAGCCTCAATAAAG
CTTGCCTTGAGTGCTTCAAGTAGTGTGTGCCCGTCTGTTGTGTGACTCTGGTAACTAGAGATCCCTCAGA
CCCTTTTAGTCAGTGTGGAAAATCTCTAGCAGGGCCCGTTTAAACCCGCTGATCAGCCTCGACTGTGCCT
TCTAGTTGCCAGCCATCTGTTGTTTGCCCCTCCCCCGTGCCTTCCTTGACCCTGGAAGGTGCCACTCCCA
CTGTCCTTTCCTAATAAAATGAGGAAATTGCATCGCATTGTCTGAGTAGGTGTCATTCTATTCTGGGGGG
TGGGGTGGGGCAGGACAGCAAGGGGGAGGATTGGGAAGACAATAGCAGGCATGCTGGGGATGCGGTGGGC
TCTATGGCTTCTGAGGCGGAAAGAACCAGCTGGGGCTCTAGGGGGTATCCCC
[124 nt withheld, positions 11953-12076]
C
[91 nt withheld, positions 12078-12168]
A
[49 nt withheld, positions 12170-12218]
CCTTTGACGTTGGAGTCCACGTTCTTT
[37 nt withheld, positions 12246-12282]
ACCCTATCTCGGTCTATTCTTTTGATTTATAAGGGATTTTGCCG
